Addgene plasmid #218623: pJJB1462
Purpose: Express mKate-TEV_cutSite_YFP to the peroxisome with low expression TEV protease
Depositing lab: John Dueber. Depositing organization: University of California, Berkeley. Publication: ML-enhanced peroxisome capacity enables compartmentalization of multienzyme pathway. Baker JJ, Shi J, Wang S, Mujica EM, Bianco S, Capponi S, Dueber JE. Nat Chem Biol. 2024 Oct 14. doi: 10.1038/s41589-024-01759-2. PubMed 39402374.
Backbone
  Vector backbone: TMP136
  Backbone manufacturer: Internal
  Vector type: Yeast Expression
  Selectable markers: HIS3 ; mKate, YFP
Growth in bacteria
  Bacterial resistance: Kanamycin, 50 μg/mL
  Growth temperature: 37°C
  Growth strain: DH5alpha
  Copy number: High Copy
Gene/Insert
  Gene/Insert name: YFP
  Species: S. cerevisiae (budding yeast)
  Tag / fusion protein: ePTS1 (C terminal on insert)
  Cloning method: Golden Gate
Terms and licenses: Academic/Nonprofit Terms; Industry Terms: Not Available to Industry
Depositor comments: Express mKate-TEV_cutSite_YFP to the peroxisome with low expression TEV protease. Used for competition assay for import into peroxisome. Integrated into HIS3 locus using HIS3 selection marker.
How to cite: pJJB1462 was a gift from John Dueber (Addgene plasmid # 218623 ; http://n2t.net/addgene:218623 ; RRID:Addgene_218623)
