[The description below was written by a language model from this plasmid's Addgene catalogue record and pLannotate feature annotations shown in this document.]
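Description:
pJJB1462 is an 8.2 kb yeast expression plasmid built by Golden Gate assembly on the in-house TMP136 backbone and designed for chromosomal integration in Saccharomyces cerevisiae rather than episomal maintenance. No yeast replication origin or centromere is annotated. Instead, the HIS3 promoter and coding sequence, together with neighbouring genomic sequence (the uncertain ORF YO201 and a DED1 fragment on one side, and an MRM1/PET56 fragment on the other), appear to act as both the selectable marker and the homology for targeting the HIS3 locus, which matches the depositor's note on integration. In E. coli the plasmid is propagated through a high-copy ColE1/pUC-type origin and selected with kanamycin via KanR.

The payload consists of two expression units. The first encodes the red fluorescent protein mKate2 followed by the yellow fluorescent protein Venus (the "YFP" of the record), ending at the ADH1 terminator. According to the catalogue entry, a TEV protease cleavage site joins the two fluorophores and an enhanced peroxisomal targeting signal (ePTS1) sits at the C terminus, although neither short element is annotated in the feature table. The second unit encodes TEV protease with a PGK1 terminator fragment and is described as low expression. The promoters driving both units are not annotated or named in the record.

The depositor describes the construct as a reporter for a competition assay of peroxisomal import. A plausible reading is that the cytosolic protease and the import machinery compete for the fusion: cargo that is imported quickly stays intact, while cargo that lingers in the cytosol is cleaved, separating mKate2 from the ePTS1-tagged YFP.
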