Features (pLannotate 1.2.2; 12 found; start..end, strand, type, name):
    732..1427    +  CDS            mKate2: mKate2 is a basic (constitutively fluorescent) red fluorescent protein published in 2009, derived from Entacmaea quadricolor. It is reported to be a rapidly-maturing monomer with moderate acid sensitivity.
   1461..2171    +  CDS            Venus: Venus is a basic (constitutively fluorescent) yellow fluorescent protein published in 2002, derived from Aequorea victoria. It is reported to be a rapidly-maturing weak dimer with moderate acid sensitivity.
   2229..2416    +  terminator     ADH1 terminator: S. cerevisiae ADH1; transcription terminator for the S. cerevisiae alcohol dehydrogenase 1 (ADH1) gene
   3196..3903    +  CDS            TEV protease: tobacco etch virus protease (Kapust et al., 2001)
   3934..4158    +  terminator     PGK1 terminator (fragment): S. cerevisae PGK1; transcription terminator for 3-phosphoglycerate kinase gene
   4326..4513    +  promoter       HIS3 promoter: S. cerevisiae HIS3
   4514..5173    +  CDS            HIS3: HIS7_YEAST - Experimental evidence at protein level: Swiss-Prot protein existence level 1. From Saccharomyces cerevisiae (strain ATCC 204508 / S288c) (Baker's yeast).
   5133..5678    +  CDS            YO201_YEAST: Protein uncertain: Swiss-Prot protein existence level 5. From Saccharomyces cerevisiae (strain ATCC 204508 / S288c) (Baker's yeast).
   5674..5922    +  CDS            DED1 (fragment): DED1_YEAST - Also known as SPP81. Experimental evidence at protein level: Swiss-Prot protein existence level 1. ATP-binding RNA helicase involved in translation initiation. Remodels RNA in response to ADP and ATP concentrations by facilitating disruption, but also formation of RNA duplexes. Has weak ATP-dependent affinity for dsRNA, but strong ATP-dependent affinity for ssRNA. Acts as a virus host factor involved in the replication of the MBV and the L-A viruses by promoting the negative-strand RNA synthesis. May be involved in recognition of the preinitiation complex and DNA binding of the RN
   5950..6765    -  CDS            KanR: aminoglycoside phosphotransferase; aph(3')-Ia; confers resistance to kanamycin in bacteria or G418 (Geneticin®) in eukaryotes
   6990..7578    +  rep_origin     ori: high-copy-number ColE1/pMB1/pBR322/pUC origin of replication
   7689..8189    -  CDS            MRM1 (fragment): MRM1_YEAST - Also known as PET56 From Saccharomyces cerevisiae (strain ATCC 204508 / S288c) (Baker's yeast).
>Addgene plasmid #218623 | pJJB1462 | addgene full sequence | sequence record 432996 | Addgene NGS Result
ACTGGCCGATAATTGCAGACGAACGAAGAGGATGTCCAATATTTTTTTTAAGGAATAAGGATACTTCAAG
ACTAGATTCCCCCCTGCATTCCCATCAGAACCGTAAACCTTGGCGCTTTCCTTGGGAAGTATTCAAGAAG
TGCCTTGTCCGGTTTCTGTGGCTCACAAACCAGCGCGCCCGATATGGCTTTCTTTTCACTTATGAATGTA
CCAGTACGGGACAATTAGAACGCTCCTGTAACAATCTCTTTGCAAATGTGGGGTTACATTCTAACCATGT
CACACTGCTGACGAAATTCAAAGTAAAAAAAAATGGGACCACGTCTTGAGAACGATAGATTTTCTTTATT
TTACATTGAACAGTCGTTGTCTCAGCGCGCTTTATGTTTTCATTCATACTTCATATTATAAAATAACAAA
AGAAGAATTTCATATTCACGCCCAAGAAATCAGGCTGCTTTCCAAATGCAATTGACACTTCATTAGCCAT
CACACAAAACTCTTTCTTGCTGGAGCTTCTTTTAAAAAAGACCTCAGTACACCAAACACGTTACCCGACC
TCGTTATTTTACGACAACTATGATAAAATTCTGAAGAAAAAATAAAAAAATTTTCATACTTCTTGCTTTT
ATTTAAACCATTGAATGATTTCTTTTGAACAAAACTACCTGTTTCACCAAAGGAAATAGAAAGAAAAAAT
CAATTAGAAGAAAACAAAAAACAAAAGATCTATGGTGAGCGAGCTGATTAAGGAGAACATGCACATGAAG
CTGTACATGGAGGGCACCGTGAACAACCACCACTTCAAGTGCACATCCGAGGGCGAAGGCAAGCCCTACG
AGGGCACCCAGACCATGAGAATCAAGGCGGTCGAGGGCGGCCCTCTCCCCTTCGCCTTCGACATCCTGGC
TACCAGCTTCATGTACGGCAGCAAAACCTTCATCAACCACACCCAGGGCATCCCCGACTTCTTTAAGCAG
TCCTTCCCCGAGGGCTTCACATGGGAGAGAGTCACCACATACGAAGACGGGGGCGTGCTGACCGCTACCC
AGGACACCAGCCTCCAGGACGGCTGCCTCATCTACAACGTCAAGATCAGAGGGGTGAACTTCCCATCCAA
CGGCCCTGTGATGCAGAAGAAAACACTCGGCTGGGAGGCCTCCACCGAAACCCTGTACCCCGCTGACGGC
GGCCTGGAAGGCAGAGCCGACATGGCCCTGAAGCTCGTTGGCGGGGGCCACCTGATCTGCAACTTGAAGA
CCACATACAGATCCAAGAAACCCGCTAAGAACCTCAAGATGCCCGGCGTCTACTATGTGGACAGAAGACT
GGAAAGAATCAAGGAGGCCGACAAAGAAACCTACGTCGAGCAGCACGAGGTGGCTGTGGCCAGATACTGC
GACCTCCCTAGCAAACTGGGGCACAGAGGATCCGAGAATTTGTACTTTCAATCTGGTAGCTCTAAAGGTG
AAGAATTATTCACTGGTGTTGTCCCAATTTTGGTTGAATTAGATGGTGATGTTAATGGTCACAAATTTTC
TGTCTCCGGTGAAGGTGAAGGTGATGCTACTTACGGTAAATTGACCTTAAAATTGATTTGTACTACTGGT
AAATTGCCAGTTCCATGGCCAACCTTAGTCACTACTTTAGGTTATGGTTTGCAATGTTTTGCTAGATACC
CAGATCATATGAAACAACATGACTTTTTCAAGTCTGCCATGCCAGAAGGTTATGTTCAAGAAAGAACTAT
TTTTTTCAAAGATGACGGTAACTACAAGACCAGAGCTGAAGTCAAGTTTGAAGGTGATACCTTAGTTAAT
AGAATCGAATTAAAAGGTATTGATTTTAAAGAAGGTGGTAACATTTTAGGTCACAAATTGGAATACAACT
ATAACTCTCACAATGTTTACATCACTGCTGACAAACAAAAGAATGGTATCAAAGCTAACTTCAAAATTAG
ACACAACATTGAAGATGGTGGTGTTCAATTAGCTGACCATTATCAACAAAATACTCCAATTGGTGATGGT
CCAGTCTTGTTACCAGACAACCATTACTTATCCTATCAATCTGCCTTATCCAAAGATCCAAACGAAAAGA
GAGATCACATGGTCTTGTTAGAATTTGTTACTGCTGCTGGTATTACCCATGGTATGGATGAATTGTACAA
AGGATCCGGTTCATTGGGAAGAGGTAGAAGATCCAAATTGTAAGGATCCTAACTCGAGGCGAATTTCTTA
TGATTTATGATTTTTATTATTAAATAAGTTATAAAAAAAATAAGTGTATACAAATTTTAAAGTGACTCTT
AGGTTTTAAAACGAAAATTCTTATTCTTGAGTAACTCTTTCCTGTAGGTCAGGTTGCTTTCTCAGGTATA
GCATGAGGTCGCTCTTATTGACCACACCTCTACCGGCATGCCGAGCAAATGCCTGCAAATCGCTCCCCAT
TTCGCTGCCAAACCAGATGTCAACACAGCTACAACGGTGTTGTTATCCGATACAACCGGATATTTTTCTT
TTAATGAGTCTAAACCGTGATAGCTTCAGGTTAATACAATCAAAAAAAGCTCAAATATTCTTTTAATGCC
GCGTTCACAGATTCCAATTGAATACAACTAGGTAGTTCATTATATGAAGCCTTTGCTACTATTTTTCACT
ATAGTCTGCCTTCACCTTAATGCAGACATCCACATATTTTAATCACTTTAAAATAAAAAGGAAGATATAT
TAGAAGCTATGATCCAATCTGTAAGCCAGATTAAAATTCACGAACTCTTCTTTCATTTGAATTGAATGCT
TTGAGTTGGGGTAGATTATCGCAAATTACTCATCACATTTATTGACTACGAACTTGCTGATGTCCTTTTT
TTATTTATATTTTTCTTCAGTGAAGCGATTTTTTTTTTACACAGACCAAGACGGAAAAAAGTAGCTAAGG
AAGAAAACAAAATCATGAAAAAAATGTGAAGTGATCATGCACATCGCATCAACTTAAACATTGGCTTAGA
GATATATAGAGTTAGAGTTTACGGCAACCTTTAAGCACCAATACCTTTTGGCATAGTCTAAAGACCTGGT
TCTTAATTTTAAACAAATTTAACTAAAGATTTCCCTATCAAAGAAGTAACGAGTTGACAGATTTTCTCAA
AATAAATCGATACTGCATTTCTAGGCATATCCAGCGAGATCTATGGGAGAAAGCTTGTTTAAGGGGCCGC
GTGATTACAACCCGATATCGAGCACCATTTGTCATTTGACGAATGAATCTGATGGGCACACAACATCGTT
GTATGGTATTGGATTTGGTCCCTTCATCATTACAAACAAGCACTTGTTTAGAAGAAATAATGGAACACTG
TTGGTCCAATCACTACATGGTGTATTCAAGGTCAAGAACACCACGACTTTGCAACAACACCTCATTGATG
GGAGGGACATGATAATTATTCGCATGCCTAAGGATTTCCCACCATTTCCTCAAAAGCTGAAATTTAGAGA
GCCACAAAGGGAAGAGCGCATATGTCTTGTGACAACCAACTTCCAAACTAAGAGCATGTCTAGCATGGTG
TCAGACACTAGTTGCACATTCCCTTCATCTGATGGCATATTCTGGAAGCATTGGATTCAAACCAAGGATG
GGCAGTGTGGCAGTCCATTAGTATCAACTAGAGATGGGTTCATTGTTGGTATACACTCAGCATCGAATTT
CACCAACACAAACAATTATTTCACAAGCGTGCCGAAAAACTTCATGGAATTGTTGACAAATCAGGAGGCG
CAGCAGTGGGTTAGTGGTTGGCGATTAAATGCTGACTCAGTATTGTGGGGGGGCCATAAAGTTTTCATGG
TGAAACCTGAAGAGCCTTTTCAGCCAGTTAAGGAAGCGACTCAACTCATGAATCGTCGTCGCCGTCGCGG
ATCCTAACTCGAGATTGAATTGAATTGAAATCGATAGATCAATTTTTTTCTTTTCTCTTTCCCCATCCTT
TACGCTAAAATAATAGTTTATTTTATTTTTTGAATATTTTTTATTTATATACGTATATATAGACTATTAT
TTATCTTTTAATGATTATTAAGATTTTTATTAAAAAAAAATTCGCTCCTCTTTTAATGCCTTTATGCAGT
TTTTTTTTCCCATTCGATATTTCTATGTGCTGGATGCACACACTGGCTTAAGATGACAACGACTAGAGAT
CTATGTGAGGATCCTAACTCGAGATCGAGCTGAGCAGTTACAGAGATGTTACGAACCACTAGTGCACTGC
AGTACAAACACAGTCCTTTCCCGCAATTTTCTTTTTCTATTACTCTTGGCCTCCTCTAGTACACTCTATA
TTTTTTTATGCCTCGGTAATGATTTTCATTTTTTTTTTTCCACCTAGCGGATGACTCTTTTTTTTTCTTA
GCGATTGGCATTATCACATAATGAATTATACATTATATAAAGTAATGTGATTTCTTCGAAGAATATACTA
AAAAATGAGCAGGCAAGATAAACGAAGGCAAAGATGACAGAGCAGAAAGCCCTAGTAAAGCGTATTACAA
ATGAAACCAAGATTCAGATTGCGATCTCTTTAAAGGGTGGTCCCCTAGCGATAGAGCACTCGATCTTCCC
AGAAAAAGAGGCAGAAGCAGTAGCAGAACAGGCCACACAATCGCAAGTGATTAACGTCCACACAGGTATA
GGGTTTCTGGACCATATGATACATGCTCTGGCCAAGCATTCCGGCTGGTCGCTAATCGTTGAGTGCATTG
GTGACTTACACATAGACGACCATCACACCACTGAAGACTGCGGGATTGCTCTCGGTCAAGCTTTTAAAGA
GGCCCTAGGGGCCGTGCGTGGAGTAAAAAGGTTTGGATCAGGATTTGCGCCTTTGGATGAGGCACTTTCC
AGAGCGGTGGTTGATCTTTCGAACAGGCCGTACGCAGTTGTCGAACTTGGTTTGCAAAGGGAGAAAGTAG
GTGATCTCTCTTGCGAGATGATCCCGCATTTTCTTGAAAGCTTTGCAGAGGCTAGCAGAATTACCCTCCA
CGTTGATTGTCTGCGAGGCAAGAATGATCATCACCGTAGTGAGAGTGCGTTCAAGGCTCTTGCGGTTGCC
ATAAGAGAAGCCACCTCGCCCAATGGTACCAACGATGTTCCCTCCACCAAAGGTGTTCTTATGTAGTGAC
ACCGATTATTTAAAGCTGCTGCATACGATATATATACATGTGTATATATGTATACCTATGAATGTCAGTA
AGTATGTATACGAACAGTATGATACTGAAGATGACAAGGTAATGCATCATTCTATACGTGTCATTCTGAA
CGAGGCGCGCTTTCCTTTTTTCTTTTTGCTTTTTCTTTTTTTTTCTCTTGAACTCGACGGATCATAGAGT
CGCACAGTGTTTCAAGATGCACATGTGTATATATGTATACCTATGAATGTCAGTAAGTATGTATACGAAC
AGTATGATACTGAAGATGACAAGGTAATGCATCATTCTATACGTGTCATTCTGAACGAGGCGCGCTTTCC
TTTTTTCTTTTTGCTTTTTCTTTTTTTTTCTCTTGAACACGAGAAAAAAAATATAAAAGAGATGGAGGAA
CGGGAAAAAGTTAGTTGTGGTGATAGGTGGCAAGTGGTATTCCGTAAGAACAACAAGAAAAGCATTTCAT
ATTATGGCTGAACTGAGCGAACAAGTGCAAAATTTAAGCATCAACGACAACAACGAGAATGGTTATGTTC
CTCCTCACTTAAGAGGAAAACCAAGAAGTGCCAGAAATAACAGTAGCAACTACAATAACAACAACGGCGG
CTACAACGGTGGCCGTGGCGGTGGCAGCTTCTTTAGCAACAACCGTCGTGGTGGTTACGGCAACGGTGGT
TTCTTCGGTGGAAACAACGGTGGCAGCAGACCGAGCGGCCGCGTGTTACAACCAATTAACCAATTCTGAT
TAGAAAAACTCATCGAGCATCAAATGAAACTGCAATTTATTCATATCAGGATTATCAATACCATATTTTT
GAAAAAGCCGTTTCTGTAATGAAGGAGAAAACTCACCGAGGCAGTTCCATAGGATGGCAAGATCCTGGTA
TCGGTCTGCGATTCCGACTCGTCCAACATCAATACAACCTATTAATTTCCCCTCGTCAAAAATAAGGTTA
TCAAGTGAGAAATCACCATGAGTGACGACTGAATCCGGTGAGAATGGCAAAAGCTTATGCATTTCTTTCC
AGACTTGTTCAACAGGCCAGCCATTACGCTCGTCATCAAAATCACTCGCATCAACCAAACCGTTATTCAT
TCGTGATTGCGCCTGAGCGAGGCGAAATACGCGATCGCTGTTAAAAGGACAATTACAAACAGGAATCGAA
TGCAACCGGCGCAGGAACACTGCCAGCGCATCAACAATATTTTCACCTGAATCAGGATATTCTTCTAATA
CCTGGAATGCTGTTTTCCCGGGGATCGCAGTGGTGAGTAACCATGCATCATCAGGAGTACGGATAAAATG
CTTGATGGTCGGAAGAGGCATAAATTCCGTCAGCCAGTTTAGTCTGACCATCTCATCTGTAACATCATTG
GCAACGCTACCTTTGCCATGTTTCAGAAACAACTCTGGCGCATCGGGCTTCCCATACAATCGATAGATTG
TCGCACCTGATTGCCCGACATTATCGCGAGCCCATTTATACCCATATAAATCAGCATCCATGTTGGAATT
TAATCGCGGCCTGGAGCAAGACGTTTCCCGTTGAATATGGCTCATAACACCCCTTGTATTACTGTTTATG
TAAGCAGACAGTTTTATTGTTCATGATGATATATTTTTATCTTGTGCAATGTAACATCAGAGATTTTGAG
ACACAACGTGGCTTTGTTGAATAAATCGAACTTTTGCTGAGTTGAAGGATCAGTCATGACCAAAATCCCT
TAACGTGAGTTTTCGTTCCACTGAGCGTCAGACCCCGTAGAAAAGATCAAAGGATCTTCTTGAGATCCTT
TTTTTCTGCGCGTAATCTGCTGCTTGCAAACAAAAAAACCACCGCTACCAGCGGTGGTTTGTTTGCCGGA
TCAAGAGCTACCAACTCTTTTTCCGAAGGTAACTGGCTTCAGCAGAGCGCAGATACCAAATACTGTTCTT
CTAGTGTAGCCGTAGTTAGGCCACCACTTCAAGAACTCTGTAGCACCGCCTACATACCTCGCTCTGCTAA
TCCTGTTACCAGTGGCTGCTGCCAGTGGCGATAAGTCGTGTCTTACCGGGTTGGACTCAAGACGATAGTT
ACCGGATAAGGCGCAGCGGTCGGGCTGAACGGGGGGTTCGTGCACACAGCCCAGCTTGGAGCGAACGACC
TACACCGAACTGAGATACCTACAGCGTGAGCTATGAGAAAGCGCCACGCTTCCCGAAGGGAGAAAGGCGG
ACAGGTATCCGGTAAGCGGCAGGGTCGGAACAGGAGAGCGCACGAGGGAGCTTCCAGGGGGAAACGCCTG
GTATCTTTATAGTCCTGTCGGGTTTCGCCACCTCTGACTTGAGCGTCGATTTTTGTGATGCTCGTCAGGG
GGGCGGAGCCTATGGAAAAACGCCAGCAACGCGGCCTTTTTACGGTTCCTGGCCTTTTGCTGGCCTTTTG
CTCACATGTTCTTTCCTGCGTTATCCCCTGATTCTGTGGATAACCGTGCGGCCGCCAATGTAACCTTCAG
TTCATCGACTATCTGAAGAAATTTACTAGGAATAGTGCCATGGTACAGCAACCGAGAATGGCAATTTCTA
CTCGGGTTCAGCAACGCTGCATAAACGCTGTTGGTGCCGTAGACATATTCGAAGATAGGATTATCATTCA
TAAGTTTCAGAGCAATGTCCTTATTCTGGAACTTGGATTTATGGCTCTTTTGGTTTAATTTCGCCTGATT
CTTGATCTCCTTTAGCTTCTCGACGTGGGCCTTTTTCTTGCCATATGGGTCCGCTGCACGGTCCTGTTCC
CTAGCATGTACGTGAGCGTATTTCCTTTTAAACCACGACGCTTTGTCCTCATTCAACGTTTCCCATTGTT
TTTTTCTACTATTGCTTTGCTGTGGGAAAAACTTATCGAAAGATGACGACTTTTTCTTAATTCTCGTTTT
AAGAGCTTGGTGAGCGCTAGGAGTCACTGCCAGGTATCGTTTGAACACGGCATTAGTCAGGGAAGTCATC
AGACGCATGAACTTGAAGCCCCTGAATTCGCATCTAGACTGA
